>Addgene plasmid #144373 | TFORF1784 | addgene full sequence | sequence record 471161 | Addgene NGS Result
TTAATGTAGTCTTATGCAATACTCTTGTAGTCTTGCAACATGGTAACGATGAGTTAGCAACATGCCTTAC
AAGGAGAGAAAAAGCACCGTGCATGCCGATTGGTGGAAGTAAGGTGGTACGATCGTGCCTTATTAGGAAG
GCAACAGACGGGTCTGACATGGATTGGACGAACCACTGAATTGCCGCATTGCAGAGATATTGTATTTAAG
TGCCTAGCTCGATACATAAACGGGTCTCTCTGGTTAGACCAGATCTGAGCCTGGGAGCTCTCTGGCTAAC
TAGGGAACCCACTGCTTAAGCCTCAATAAAGCTTGCCTTGAGTGCTTCAAGTAGTGTGTGCCCGTCTGTT
GTGTGACTCTGGTAACTAGAGATCCCTCAGACCCTTTTAGTCAGTGTGGAAAATCTCTAGCAGTGGCGCC
CGAACAGGGACTTGAAAGCGAAAGGGAAACCAGAGGAGCTCTCTCGACGCAGGACTCGGCTTGCTGAAGC
GCGCACGGCAAGAGGCGAGGGGCGGCGACTGGTGAGTACGCCAAAAATTTTGACTAGCGGAGGCTAGAAG
GAGAGAGATGGGTGCGAGAGCGTCAGTATTAAGCGGGGGAGAATTAGATCGCGATGGGAAAAAATTCGGT
TAAGGCCAGGGGGAAAGAAAAAATATAAATTAAAACATATAGTATGGGCAAGCAGGGAGCTAGAACGATT
CGCAGTTAATCCTGGCCTGTTAGAAACATCAGAAGGCTGTAGACAAATACTGGGACAGCTACAACCATCC
CTTCAGACAGGATCAGAAGAACTTAGATCATTATATAATACAGTAGCAACCCTCTATTGTGTGCATCAAA
GGATAGAGATAAAAGACACCAAGGAAGCTTTAGACAAGATAGAGGAAGAGCAAAACAAAAGTAAGACCAC
CGCACAGCAAGCGGCCGCTGATCTTCAGACCTGGAGGAGGAGATATGAGGGACAATTGGAGAAGTGAATT
ATATAAATATAAAGTAGTAAAAATTGAACCATTAGGAGTAGCACCCACCAAGGCAAAGAGAAGAGTGGTG
CAGAGAGAAAAAAGAGCAGTGGGAATAGGAGCTTTGTTCCTTGGGTTCTTGGGAGCAGCAGGAAGCACTA
TGGGCGCAGCGTCAATGACGCTGACGGTACAGGCCAGACAATTATTGTCTGGTATAGTGCAGCAGCAGAA
CAATTTGCTGAGGGCTATTGAGGCGCAACAGCATCTGTTGCAACTCACAGTCTGGGGCATCAAGCAGCTC
CAGGCAAGAATCCTGGCTGTGGAAAGATACCTAAAGGATCAACAGCTCCTGGGGATTTGGGGTTGCTCTG
GAAAACTCATTTGCACCACTGCTGTGCCTTGGAATGCTAGTTGGAGTAATAAATCTCTGGAACAGATTTG
GAATCACACGACCTGGATGGAGTGGGACAGAGAAATTAACAATTACACAAGCTTAATACACTCCTTAATT
GAAGAATCGCAAAACCAGCAAGAAAAGAATGAACAAGAATTATTGGAATTAGATAAATGGGCAAGTTTGT
GGAATTGGTTTAACATAACAAATTGGCTGTGGTATATAAAATTATTCATAATGATAGTAGGAGGCTTGGT
AGGTTTAAGAATAGTTTTTGCTGTACTTTCTATAGTGAATAGAGTTAGGCAGGGATATTCACCATTATCG
TTTCAGACCCACCTCCCAACCCCGAGGGGACCCATGCATTGCATCTCAATTAGTCAGCAACCAGGTGTGG
AAAGTCCCCAGGCTCCCCAGCAGGCAGAAGTATGCAAAGCATGCGTCTCAATTAGTCAGCAACCATAGTC
CCGCCCCTAACTCCGCCCATCCCGCCCCTAACTCCGCCCAGTTCCGCCCATTCTCCGCCCCATGGCTGAC
TAATTTTTTTTATTTATGCAGAGGCCGAGGCCGCCTCGGCCTCTGAGCTATTCCAGAAGTAGTGAGGAGG
CTTTTTTGGAGGCCTAGGCTTTTGCAAAAAGCTTTCTAGAGGTACCACCGGAGCTTACCATGACCGAGTA
CAAGCCCACGGTGCGCCTCGCCACCCGCGACGACGTCCCCAGGGCCGTACGCACCCTCGCCGCCGCGTTC
GCCGACTACCCCGCCACGCGCCACACCGTCGATCCGGACCGCCACATCGAGCGGGTCACCGAGCTGCAAG
AACTCTTCCTCACGCGCGTCGGGCTCGACATCGGCAAGGTGTGGGTCGCGGACGACGGCGCCGCCGTGGC
GGTCTGGACCACGCCGGAGAGCGTCGAAGCGGGGGCGGTGTTCGCCGAGATCGGCCCGCGCATGGCCGAG
TTGAGCGGTTCCCGGCTGGCCGCGCAGCAACAGATGGAAGGCCTCCTGGCGCCGCACCGGCCCAAGGAGC
CCGCGTGGTTCCTGGCCACCGTCGGCGTCTCGCCCGACCACCAGGGCAAGGGTCTGGGCAGCGCCGTCGT
GCTCCCCGGAGTGGAGGCGGCCGAGCGCGCCGGGGTGCCCGCCTTCCTGGAGACCTCCGCGCCCCGCAAC
CTCCCCTTCTACGAGCGGCTCGGCTTCACCGTCACCGCCGACGTCGAGGTGCCCGAAGGACCGCGCACCT
GGTGCATGACCCGCAAGCCCGGTGCCAGTTAACGAATTCTAGATCTTGAGACAAATGGCAGTATTCATCC
ACAATTTTAAAAGAAAAGGGGGGATTGGGGGGTACAGTGCAGGGGAAAGAATAGTAGACATAATAGCAAC
AGACATACAAACTAAAGAATTACAAAAACAAATTACAAAAATTCAAAATTTTCGGGTTTATTACAGGGAC
AGCAGAGATCCACTTTGGCGCCGGCTCGAGGCCTGCAGGTGCAAAGATGGATAAAGTTTTAAACAGAGAG
GAATCTTTGCAGCTAATGGACCTTCTAGGTCTTGAAAGGAGTGGGAATTGGCTCCGGTGCCCGTCAGTGG
GCAGAGCGCACATCGCCCACAGTCCCCGAGAAGTTGGGGGGAGGGGTCGGCAATTGAACCGGTGCCTAGA
GAAGGTGGCGCGGGGTAAACTGGGAAAGTGATGTCGTGTACTGGCTCCGCCTTTTTCCCGAGGGTGGGGG
AGAACCGTATATAAGTGCAGTAGTCGCCGTGAACGTTCTTTTTCGCAACGGGTTTGCCGCCAGAACACAG
GTAAGTGCCGTGTGTGGTTCCCGCGGGCCTGGCCTCTTTACGGGTTATGGCCCTTGCGTGCCTTGAATTA
CTTCCACCTGGCTGCAGTACGTGATTCTTGATCCCGAGCTTCGGGTTGGAAGTGGGTGGGAGAGTTCGAG
GCCTTGCGCTTAAGGAGCCCCTTCGCCTCGTGCTTGAGTTGAGGCCTGGCCTGGGCGCTGGGGCCGCCGC
GTGCGAATCTGGTGGCACCTTCGCGCCTGTCTCGCTGCTTTCGATAAGTCTCTAGCCATTTAAAATTTTT
GATGACCTGCTGCGACGCTTTTTTTCTGGCAAGATAGTCTTGTAAATGCGGGCCAAGATCTGCACACTGG
TATTTCGGTTTTTGGGGCCGCGGGCGGCGACGGGGCCCGTGCGTCCCAGCGCACATGTTCGGCGAGGCGG
GGCCTGCGAGCGCGGCCACCGAGAATCGGACGGGGGTAGTCTCAAGCTGGCCGGCCTGCTCTGGTGCCTG
GCCTCGCGCCGCCGTGTATCGCCCCGCCCTGGGCGGCAAGGCTGGCCCGGTCGGCACCAGTTGCGTGAGC
GGAAAGATGGCCGCTTCCCGGCCCTGCTGCAGGGAGCTCAAAATGGAGGACGCGGCGCTCGGGAGAGCGG
GCGGGTGAGTCACCCACACAAAGGAAAAGGGCCTTTCCGTCCTCAGCCGTCGCTTCATGTGACTCCACGG
AGTACCGGGCGCCGTCCAGGCACCTCGATTAGTTCTCGAGCTTTTGGAGTACGTCGTCTTTAGGTTGGGG
GGAGGGGTTTTATGCGATGGAGTTTCCCCACACTGAGTGGGTGGAGACTGAAGTTAGGCCAGCTTGGCAC
TTGATGTAATTCTCCTTGGAATTTGCCCTTTTTGAGTTTGGATCTTGGTTCATTCTCAAGCCTCAGACAG
TGGTTCAAAGTTTTTTTCTTCCATTTCAGGTGTCGTGAGGCTAGCACCGCCACCATGGGCCTTTGTGGGC
TGCTGGAGAGATGTTGGCTGCACCATGACCCAGATGGAGTTTTAACATTGAATGCGGAGAACACTAATTA
TGCCTATCAAGTTCCAAACTTCCATAAATGTGAAATCTGTCTACTATCTTTTCCAAAAGAATCCCAGTTT
CAACGCCACATGAGGGATCACGAGCGAAATGACAAGCCACATCGATGTGACCAGTGCCCCCAAACATTTA
ATGTTGAATTCAACCTGACACTTCATAAATGCACCCACAGCGGGGAAGATCCTACCTGCCCTGTGTGTAA
CAAGAAATTCTCCAGAGTGGCTAGTCTCAAAGCGCATATTATGCTACATGAAAAGGAAGAGAATCTCATC
TGTTCTGAGTGTGGGGATGAGTTTACTCTGCAGAGTCAGCTGGCCGTGCACATGGAGGAGCACCGCCAGG
AGCTGGCTGGAACCCGGCAGCATGCCTGCAAGGCCTGCAAGAAAGAGTTCGAGACCTCCTCGGAGCTGAA
GGAACACATGAAGACTCATTACAAAATTAGGGTATCAAGTACAAGGTCTTATAACCGGAATATCGACAGA
AGTGGATTCACGTATTCGTGTCCGCACTGTGGAAAGACGTTTCAAAAGCCAAGCCAGTTAACGCGACACA
TTAGGATACACACAGGTGAAAGGCCGTTCAAATGTAGTGAATGTGGAAAGGCTTTTAACCAGAAGGGGGC
ACTGCAGACCCACATGATCAAGCACACAGGTGAAAAACCCCATGCCTGTGCCTTCTGTCCTGCCGCCTTC
TCTCAGAAAGGGAATCTTCAGTCGCACGTGCAGCGAGTCCACTCAGAGGTCAAGAATGGTCCTACCTATA
ACTGTACAGAATGTAGTTGTGTATTTAAAAGTTTAGGCAGCTTAAACACGCATATCAGCAAGATGCATAT
GGGTGGGCCACAGAATTCAACAAGTTCTACAGAGACTGCTCATGTTTTAACGGCCACACTTTTTCAGACG
TTACCTCTTCAACAGACGGAAGCCCAAGCCACGTCGGCCTCAAGCCAGCCGAGCTCCCAGGCGGTGAGCG
ACGTCATCCAGCAGCTCCTGGAGCTCTCAGAGCCGGCGCCGGTGGAGTCGGGGCAGTCCCCGCAGCCTGG
GCAGCAGCTGAGCATCACAGTGGGCATCAACCAGGACATTTTACAGCAAGCCTTAGAAAACAGTGGGCTG
TCTTCAATTCCAGCTGCAGCACATCCTAATGACTCCTGCCATGCCAAGACCTCTGCACCACACGCTCAAA
ACCCAGATGTTTCCAGCGTTTCAAATGAGCAGACGGACCCCACAGACGCAGAGCAAGAAAAAGAACAGGA
AAGCCCGGAGAAACTGGATAAAAAAGAAAAAAAAATGATAAAGAAGAAGTCACCGTTTCTACCTGGCTCC
ATCCGCGAGGAGAACGGCGTGCGCTGGCATGTGTGTCCCTACTGCGCCAAGGAGTTCCGCAAGCCCAGCG
ACCTGGTCCGCCACATCCGCATCCACACCCACGAGAAGCCCTTCAAGTGCCCGCAGTGCTTCCGCGCCTT
CGCCGTGAAGAGCACGCTGACAGCGCACATCAAGACGCACACCGGCATCAAGGCGTTCAAGTGCCAGTAC
TGCATGAAGAGCTTCTCCACCTCTGGCAGCCTCAAGGTGCACATTCGCCTGCACACAGGAGTTAGACCTT
TTGCTTGTCCTCACTGTGACAAAAAATTTCGAACCTCAGGCCATAGGAAGACTCACATTGCTTCCCACTT
TAAACATACGGAATTAAGGAAAATGAGGCACCAGCGTAAACCTGCAAAGGTCCGTGTTGGCAAGACGAAT
ATTCCAGTCCCTGATATTCCTTTGCAGGAACCAATCCTCATAACTGACTTAGGTCTCATCCAGCCCATTC
CAAAAAACCAGTTTTTCCAAAGCTATTTCAATAATAATTTTGTCAATGAAGCAGATAGACCATACAAGTG
TTTTTACTGTCATCGTGCATATAAAAAATCTTGCCACCTTAAACAACACATCAGATCCCATACAGGTGAA
AAACCTTTTAAATGTTCTCAGTGTGGAAGAGGCTTTGTTTCTGCAGGCGTGCTCAAAGCACACATCAGAA
CACACACAGGACTGAAATCTTTCAAGTGTCTGATATGTAATGGGGCTTTCACTACTGGTGGCAGCTTACG
GCGACACATGGGTATCCACAACGACCTTCGTCCCTATATGTGTCCCTATTGCCAAAAAACATTTAAGACT
TCACTAAATTGCAAAAAGCACATGAAAACCCACAGATATGAGCTTGCCCAGCAGCTCCAACAGCATCAGC
AGGCAGCCTCGATAGATGACAGCACTGTAGACCAGCAGAGCATGCAGGCCTCCACTCAAATGCAGGTGGA
GATCGAGAGCGACGAGCTGCCGCAGACGGCAGAGGTGGTCGCAGCGAACCCCGAGGCCATGCTGGACCTG
GAGCCTCAGCATGTGGTGGGCACGGAGGAAGCAGGGCTGGGCCAGCAGTTGGCAGATCAGCCCCTGGAAG
CAGATGAAGATGGGTTTGTGGCTCCACAGGACCCTCTGCGAGGGCACGTAGACCAGTTTGAAGAGCAGAG
CCCTGCGCAACAGTCCTTCGAACCAGCAGGGCTACCCCAAGGTTTTACAGTGACTGATACGTACCATCAG
CAGCCTCAGTTTCCACCTGTCCAACAGCTACAGGATTCCAGCACACTTGAGTCTCAGGCCCTCTCCACAA
GCTTCCACCAGCAGAGCTTGCTGCAGGCTCCCAGCTCTGATGGGATGAATGTAACAACTCGCTTGATTCA
GGAGTCATCCCAAGAGGAACTGGACCTGCAGGCACAAGGTTCCCAGTTTCTGGAGGACAACGAGGACCAG
AGCAGGCGCTCTTACAGGTGTGACTATTGCAACAAAGGCTTTAAGAAGTCCAGCCACCTGAAGCAGCATG
TGCGGTCGCACACCGGGGAAAAGCCCTACAAGTGCAAGCTCTGTGGACGCGGCTTTGTTTCCTCTGGGGT
CCTCAAGTCCCACGAGAAGACACACACAGGAGTGAAGGCGTTCAGCTGCAGTGTGTGCAATGCTTCCTTC
ACCACCAATGGCAGCCTCACCCGGCACATGGCCACACATATGAGCATGAAGCCTTATAAGTGTCCGTTTT
GTGAGGAGGGTTTCCGAACTACAGTGCATTGTAAAAAGCACATGAAGAGACACCAAACAGTCCCCTCTGC
TGTGTCAGCCACTGGAGAGACAGAAGGAGGAGACATTTGTATGGAGGAAGAGGAAGAACATTCTGACAGA
AATGCATCACGGAAGTCTCGTCCTGAGGTCATCACTTTCACGGAGGAGGAGACAGCCCAGTTAGCCAAGA
TCCGGCCGCAGGAGAGCGCCACGGTGTCAGAGAAGGTCCTGGTGCAGTCCGCGGCAGAAAAGGACCGCAT
CAGTGAGCTGAGGGACAAGCAGGCGGAGCTGCAGGACGAGCCCAAGCACGCCAACTGCTGCACATACTGC
CCCAAGAGCTTCAAGAAACCTAGCGACCTGGTGAGGCATGTTCGAATCCATACTGGAGAAAAGCCATACA
AATGTGATGAATGTGGAAAGAGTTTTACTGTGAAATCCACTCTCGATTGTCATGTGAAGACTCACACAGG
TCAGAAGCTCTTCAGCTGTCACGTCTGCAGCAACGCCTTCTCCACGAAGGGAAGTCTGAAGGTCCACATG
CGCCTGCACACGGGAGCCAAGCCCTTCAAATGCCCGCATTGCGAGCTGCGTTTCCGTACCTCGGGTAGAA
GAAAGACACACATGCAGTTTCATTATAAACCAGACCCAAAGAAGGCCAGAAAGCCTATGACTCGAAGCTC
ATCGGAAGGACTGCAGCCTGTAAACCTCCTCAACTCCTCCTCTACTGACCCAAACGTGTTTATCATGAAC
AACTCTGTTCTAACAGGACAGTTTGATCAGAATCTGCTGCAACCAGGACTGGTGGGCCAAGCTATTCTCC
CTGCCTCTGTGTCAGCTGGGGGTGACCTGACCGTGTCTCTGACAGATGGGAGCCTGGCTACCCTAGAAGG
CATCCAGTTACAGTTGGCTGCTAACTTGGTTGGACCAAATGTACAGATTTCTGGAATCGATGCTGCCAGC
ATTAATAACATTACGTTGCAGATTGATCCAAGCATTCTGCAGCAGACGCTACAGCAGGGCAACCTATTGG
CTCAGCAGCTCACGGGGGAGCCTGGCCTGGCCCCACAGAACAGCTCTCTCCAGACATCGGACAGCACGGT
CCCTGCCAGTGTTGTCATCCAGCCCATCTCAGGCCTGTCCTTACAGCCCACAGTGACCTCTGCGAACCTG
ACCATAGGCCCGCTGTCTGAGCAGGATTCAGTGCTGACCACTAACAGCAGTGGGACCCAAGACCTCACTC
AAGTGATGACTTCGCAAGGTCTAGTGTCCCCCTCCGGCGGTCCCCACGAGATCACCCTGACCATTAACAA
CTCCAGCCTGAGCCAGGTCCTGGCACAGGCCGCTGGGCCCACTGCCACGTCTTCCTCGGGGTCTCCACAG
GAAATTACCCTGACTATCTCCGAACTTAACACTACAAGCGGAAGCCTTCCTTCAACAACACCGATGTCTC
CATCGGCCATCTCGACTCAGAACCTGGTCATGTCCTCGTCGGGCGTGGGAGGTGACGCTAGTGTCACGCT
GACGCTGGCCGATACTCAGGGTATGCTATCTGGAGGCCTGGACACTGTCACACTCAACATCACCTCTCAG
GGTCAGCAGTTCCCAGCGCTCCTCACGGATCCCTCTCTCTCGGGCCAGGGTGGAGCAGGCTCGCCGCAAG
TCATACTAGTGAGCCACACGCCACAGTCAGCGTCTGCTGCTTGTGAAGAAATAGCCTACCAGGTAGCTGG
CGTCTCTGGGAACCTGGCCCCGGGCAACCAGCCAGAGAAGGAGGGCCGGGCGCACCAGTGCCTGGAGTGT
GACCGCGCCTTCTCATCGGCGGCGGTGCTCATGCACCACAGCAAGGAGGTGCATGGCCGGGAGCGCATCC
ACGGCTGCCCCGTGTGCAGGAAGGCCTTCAAGCGCGCCACGCACCTCAAGGAGCACATGCAGACACACCA
GGCCGGCCCCTCTTTGAGCTCCCAGAAGCCAAGAGTGTTTAAATGTGACACTTGTGAGAAGGCATTTGCC
AAACCAAGCCAGCTGGAGCGCCACAGCCGCATACATACAGGGGAGCGGCCGTTCCATTGCACGCTTTGTG
AGAAAGCCTTCAACCAGAAGAGTGCGCTGCAGGTGCACATGAAGAAGCACACGGGGGAGCGGCCCTACAA
GTGTGCCTACTGCGTCATGGGCTTCACGCAGAAGAGCAACATGAAGCTGCACATGAAGCGGGCGCACAGC
TATGCTGGAGCTCTGCAGGAGTCTGCAGGTCACCCGGAGCAGGACGGGGAGGAGCTGAGCCGGACCCTCC
ACCTGGAGGAGGTGGTGCAGGAGGCCGCCGGCGAGTGGCAGGCCCTCACCCACGTCTTCTAGTAATGAAC
TAGTCCGTAACTTGAAAGTATTTCGATTTCTTGGCTTTATATATCTTGTGGAAAGGACGACATGTGGCCA
TGAGGATTTGCGATACGCGTTAAGTCGACAATCAACCTCTGGATTACAAAATTTGTGAAAGATTGACTGG
TATTCTTAACTATGTTGCTCCTTTTACGCTATGTGGATACGCTGCTTTAATGCCTTTGTATCATGCTATT
GCTTCCCGTATGGCTTTCATTTTCTCCTCCTTGTATAAATCCTGGTTGCTGTCTCTTTATGAGGAGTTGT
GGCCCGTTGTCAGGCAACGTGGCGTGGTGTGCACTGTGTTTGCTGACGCAACCCCCACTGGTTGGGGCAT
TGCCACCACCTGTCAGCTCCTTTCCGGGACTTTCGCTTTCCCCCTCCCTATTGCCACGGCGGAACTCATC
GCCGCCTGCCTTGCCCGCTGCTGGACAGGGGCTCGGCTGTTGGGCACTGACAATTCCGTGGTGTTGTCGG
GGAAATCATCGTCCTTTCCTTGGCTGCTCGCCTGTGTTGCCACCTGGATTCTGCGCGGGACGTCCTTCTG
CTACGTCCCTTCGGCCCTCAATCCAGCGGACCTTCCTTCCCGCGGCCTGCTGCCGGCTCTGCGGCCTCTT
CCGCGTCTTCGCCTTCGCCCTCAGACGAGTCGGATCTCCCTTTGGGCCGCCTCCCCGCGTCGACTTTAAG
ACCAATGACTTACAAGGCAGCTGTAGATCTTAGCCACTTTTTAAAAGAAAAGGGGGGACTGGAAGGGCTA
ATTCACTCCCAACGAAGACAAGATCTGCTTTTTGCTTGTACTGGGTCTCTCTGGTTAGACCAGATCTGAG
CCTGGGAGCTCTCTGGCTAACTAGGGAACCCACTGCTTAAGCCTCAATAAAGCTTGCCTTGAGTGCTTCA
AGTAGTGTGTGCCCGTCTGTTGTGTGACTCTGGTAACTAGAGATCCCTCAGACCCTTTTAGTCAGTGTGG
AAAATCTCTAGCAGTACGTATAGTAGTTCATGTCATCTTATTATTCAGTATTTATAACTTGCAAAGAAAT
GAATATCAGAGAGTGAGAGGAACTTGTTTATTGCAGCTTATAATGGTTACAAATAAAGCAATAGCATCAC
AAATTTCACAAATAAAGCATTTTTTTCACTGCATTCTAGTTGTGGTTTGTCCAAACTCATCAATGTATCT
TATCATGTCTGGCTCTAGCTATCCCGCCCCTAACTCCGCCCATCCCGCCCCTAACTCCGCCCAGTTCCGC
CCATTCTCCGCCCCATGGCTGACTAATTTTTTTTATTTATGCAGAGGCCGAGGCCGCCTCGGCCTCTGAG
CTATTCCAGAAGTAGTGAGGAGGCTTTTTTGGAGGCCTAGGGACGTACCCAATTCGCCCTATAGTGAGTC
GTATTACGCGCGCTCACTGGCCGTCGTTTTACAACGTCGTGACTGGGAAAACCCTGGCGTTACCCAACTT
AATCGCCTTGCAGCACATCCCCCTTTCGCCAGCTGGCGTAATAGCGAAGAGGCCCGCACCGATCGCCCTT
CCCAACAGTTGCGCAGCCTGAATGGCGAATGGG
[124 nt withheld, positions 11234-11357]
C
[91 nt withheld, positions 11359-11449]
A
[49 nt withheld, positions 11451-11499]
CCTTTGACGTTGGAGTCCACGTTCTTT
[37 nt withheld, positions 11527-11563]
ACCCTATCTCGGTCTATTCTTTTGATTTATAAGGGATTTTGCCGATTTCGGCCTATTGGTTAAAAAATGA
GCTGATTTAACAAAAATTTAACGCGAATTTTAACAAAATATTAACGCTTACAATTTAGGTGGCACTTTTC
GGGGAAATGTGCGCGGAACCCCTATTTGTTTATTTTTCTAAATACATTCAAATATGTATCCGCTCATGAG
ACAATAACCCTGATAAATGCTTCAATAATATTGAAAAAGGAAGAGTATGAGTATTCAACATTTCCGTGTC
GCCCTTATTCCCTTTTTTGCGGCATTTTGCCTTCCTGTTTTTGCTCACCCAGAAACGCTGGTGAAAGTAA
AAGATGCTGAAGATCAGTTGGGTGCACGAGTGGGTTACATCGAACTGGATCTCAACAGCGGTAAGATCCT
TGAGAGTTTTCGCCCCGAAGAACGTTTTCCAATGATGAGCACTTTTAAAGTTCTGCTATGTGGCGCGGTA
TTATCCCGTATTGACGCCGGGCAAGAGCAACTCGGTCGCCGCATACACTATTCTCAGAATGACTTGGTTG
AGTACTCACCAGTCACAGAAAAGCATCTTACGGATGGCATGACAGTAAGAGAATTATGCAGTGCTGCCAT
AACCATGAGTGATAACACTGCGGCCAACTTACTTCTGACAACGATCGGAGGACCGAAGGAGCTAACCGCT
TTTTTGCACAACATGGGGGATCATGTAACTCGCCTTGATCGTTGGGAACCGGAGCTGAATGAAGCCATAC
CAAACGACGAGCGTGACACCACGATGCCTGTAGCAATGGCAACAACGTTGCGCAAACTATTAACTGGCGA
ACTACTTACTCTAGCTTCCCGGCAACAATTAATAGACTGGATGGAGGCGGATAAAGTTGCAGGACCACTT
CTGCGCTCGGCCCTTCCGGCTGGCTGGTTTATTGCTGATAAATCTGGAGCCGGTGAGCGTGGGTCTCGCG
GTATCATTGCAGCACTGGGGCCAGATGGTAAGCCCTCCCGTATCGTAGTTATCTACACGACGGGGAGTCA
GGCAACTATGGATGAACGAAATAGACAGATCGCTGAGATAGGTGCCTCACTGATTAAGCATTGGTAACTG
TCAGACCAAGTTTACTCATATATACTTTAGATTGATTTAAAACTTCATTTTTAATTTAAAAGGATCTAGG
TGAAGATCCTTTTTGATAATCTCATGACCAAAATCCCTTAACGTGAGTTTTCGTTCCACTGAGCGTCAGA
CCCCGTAGAAAAGATCAAAGGATCTTCTTGAGATCCTTTTTTTCTGCGCGTAATCTGCTGCTTGCAAACA
AAAAAACCACCGCTACCAGCGGTGGTTTGTTTGCCGGATCAAGAGCTACCAACTCTTTTTCCGAAGGTAA
CTGGCTTCAGCAGAGCGCAGATACCAAATACTGTTCTTCTAGTGTAGCCGTAGTTAGGCCACCACTTCAA
GAACTCTGTAGCACCGCCTACATACCTCGCTCTGCTAATCCTGTTACCAGTGGCTGCTGCCAGTGGCGAT
AAGTCGTGTCTTACCGGGTTGGACTCAAGACGATAGTTACCGGATAAGGCGCAGCGGTCGGGCTGAACGG
GGGGTTCGTGCACACAGCCCAGCTTGGAGCGAACGACCTACACCGAACTGAGATACCTACAGCGTGAGCT
ATGAGAAAGCGCCACGCTTCCCGAAGGGAGAAAGGCGGACAGGTATCCGGTAAGCGGCAGGGTCGGAACA
GGAGAGCGCACGAGGGAGCTTCCAGGGGGAAACGCCTGGTATCTTTATAGTCCTGTCGGGTTTCGCCACC
TCTGACTTGAGCGTCGATTTTTGTGATGCTCGTCAGGGGGGCGGAGCCTATGGAAAAACGCCAGCAACGC
GGCCTTTTTACGGTTCCTGGCCTTTTGCTGGCCTTTTGCTCACATGTTCTTTCCTGCGTTATCCCCTGAT
TCTGTGGATAACCGTATTACCGCCTTTGAGTGAGCTGATACCGCTCGCCGCAGCCGAACGACCGAGCGCA
GCGAGTCAGTGAGCGAGGAAGCGGAAGAGCGCCCAATACGCAAACCGCCTCTCCCCGCGCGTTGGCCGAT
TCATTAATGCAGCTGGCACGACAGGTTTCCCGACTGGAAAGCGGGCAGTGAGCGCAACGCAATTAATGTG
AGTTAGCTCACTCATTAGGCACCCCAGGCTTTACACTTTATGCTTCCGGCTCGTATGTTGTGTGGAATTG
TGAGCGGATAACAATTTCACACAGGAAACAGCTATGACCATGATTACGCCAAGCGCGCAATTAACCCTCA
CTAAAGGGAACAAAAGCTGGAGCTGCAAGC
Features (pLannotate 1.2.2; 31 found; start..end, strand, type, name):
      5..231     +  promoter       RSV promoter: Rous sarcoma virus enhancer/promoter
    232..412     +  LTR            5' LTR (truncated): truncated 5' long terminal repeat (LTR) from HIV-1
    459..584     +  misc_feature   HIV-1 Ψ: packaging signal of human immunodeficiency virus type 1
    568..931     +  CDS            HIV-1 gag (fragment): gag protein from human immunodeficiency virus 1; gag
   1077..1310    +  misc_feature   RRE: The Rev response element (RRE) of HIV-1 allows for Rev-dependent mRNA export from the nucleus to the cytoplasm.
   1687..1713    +  CDS            Rev (fragment): human immunodeficiency virus 1 (HIV-1) Rev protein; rev; enhances nuclear export of unspliced and incompletely spliced viral mRNAs
   1720..1743    +  promoter       SV40 promoter (fragment): SV40 early promoter
   1744..1815    +  promoter       SV40 promoter (fragment): SV40 enhancer and early promoter
   1839..1974    +  rep_origin     SV40 ori: SV40 origin of replication
   2020..2616    +  CDS            PuroR (fragment): puromycin N-acetyltransferase; pac from Streptomyces; confers resistance to puromycin
   2665..2782    +  misc_feature   cPPT/CTS: central polypurine tract and central termination sequence of HIV-1
   2847..2913    +  CDS            small t antigen (fragment): SV40 (simian virus 40) small t antigen
   2920..4098    +  promoter       EF-1α promoter: strong constitutive promoter for human elongation factor EF-1α
   4115..9649    +  CDS            ZNF236: ZN236_HUMAN - Experimental evidence at protein level: Swiss-Prot protein existence level 1. May be involved in transcriptional regulation. From Homo sapiens (Human).
   9665..9718    +  promoter       U6 promoter (fragment): RNA polymerase III promoter for human U6 snRNA
   9760..10348   +  misc_feature   WPRE: woodchuck hepatitis virus posttranscriptional regulatory element
  10399..10418   +  misc_feature   cPPT/CTS (fragment): central polypurine tract and central termination sequence of HIV-1
  10420..10653   +  LTR            3' LTR (ΔU3): self-inactivating 3' long terminal repeat (LTR) from HIV-1
  10731..10852   +  polyA_signal   SV40 poly(A) signal: SV40 polyadenylation signal
  10892..11027   +  rep_origin     SV40 ori: SV40 origin of replication
  11048..11066   -  promoter       T7 promoter: promoter for bacteriophage T7 RNA polymerase
  11074..11229   +  CDS            lacZα (fragment): LacZα fragment of β-galactosidase; lacZ fragment
  11234..11662   +  rep_origin     f1 ori (sequence partly withheld): f1 bacteriophage origin of replication; arrow indicates direction of (+) strand synthesis
  11715..11819   +  promoter       AmpR promoter: bla
  11820..12680   +  CDS            AmpR: β-lactamase; bla; confers resistance to ampicillin, carbenicillin, and related antibiotics
  12851..13439   +  rep_origin     ori: high-copy-number ColE1/pMB1/pBR322/pUC origin of replication
  13622..13714   +  CDS            lacI (fragment): lac repressor; lacI; The lac repressor binds to the lac operator to inhibit transcription in E. coli. This inhibition can be relieved by adding lactose or isopropyl-β-D-thiogalactopyranoside (IPTG).
  13727..13748   +  protein_bind   CAP binding site: CAP binding activates transcription in the presence of cAMP. E. coli catabolite activator protein
  13763..13793   +  promoter       lac promoter: promoter for the E. coli lac operon
  13797..13819   +  protein_bind   lac operator (fragment): The lac repressor binds to the lac operator to inhibit transcription in E. coli. This inhibition can be relieved by adding lactose or isopropyl-β-D-thiogalactopyranoside (IPTG). lac repressor encoded by lacI
  13862..13880   +  promoter       T3 promoter: promoter for bacteriophage T3 RNA polymerase
