[The description below was written by a language model from this plasmid's Addgene catalogue record and pLannotate feature annotations shown in this document.]
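Description:
TFORF1784 is a third-generation-style, self-inactivating lentiviral expression plasmid built on the pLX_TRC317 backbone. It carries the human zinc finger transcription factor ZNF236 as its open reading frame. It belongs to a barcoded transcription factor ORF collection designed for pooled overexpression screens, in which each ORF is paired with a unique 24-bp barcode so that the factor delivered to a cell can be identified by sequencing. The feature table does not annotate the barcode itself. In bacteria the plasmid is maintained by a high-copy ColE1/pUC-type origin with ampicillin resistance (AmpR). An f1 origin and remnants of a lac/lacZα cloning region flanked by T7 and T3 promoters also remain from the parental backbone. The depositor notes that the plasmid can recombine, a known issue for LTR-containing vectors, particularly with an insert this large.

The viral genome is transcribed from an RSV promoter fused to a truncated HIV-1 5' LTR and ends in a ΔU3 3' LTR followed by an SV40 polyadenylation signal. It contains the Ψ packaging signal with a gag fragment, the Rev response element for Rev-dependent nuclear export, and a cPPT/CTS element that aids nuclear import of the reverse-transcribed genome. Two expression units lie between the LTRs. An SV40 early promoter drives puromycin N-acetyltransferase for selection of transduced mammalian cells, and the strong constitutive EF-1α promoter drives the roughly 5.5 kb ZNF236 coding sequence. A WPRE downstream of the ORF enhances transcript stability and expression. The short U6 promoter fragment annotated between the ORF and the WPRE is only a partial match, and the record does not explain its role. The construct is used to produce lentivirus for stable ZNF236 overexpression, for example in directed differentiation screens.
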