Addgene plasmid #144373: TFORF1784
Purpose: Lentiviral vector for overexpressing transcription factor ORFs with unique 24-bp barcodes. Barcodes facilitate identification of transcription factors in pooled screens.
Depositing lab: Feng Zhang. Depositing organization: Broad Institute. Publication: A transcription factor atlas of directed differentiation. Joung J, Ma S, Tay T, Geiger-Schuller KR, Kirchgatterer PC, Verdine VK, Guo B, Arias-Garcia MA, Allen WE, Singh A, Kuksenko O, Abudayyeh OO, Gootenberg JS, Fu Z, Macrae RK, Buenrostro JD, Regev A, Zhang F. Cell. 2023 Jan 5;186(1):209-229.e26. doi: 10.1016/j.cell.2022.11.026. PubMed 36608654.
Backbone
  Vector backbone: pLX_TRC317
  Backbone manufacturer: Broad Institute Genetic Perturbation Platform
  Backbone size w/o insert (bp): 8264
  Vector type: Mammalian Expression, Lentiviral
  Selectable markers: Puromycin
Growth in bacteria
  Bacterial resistance: Ampicillin, 100 μg/mL
  Growth temperature: 30°C
  Growth strain: NEB Stable
  Copy number: High Copy
Gene/Insert
  Gene/Insert name: ZNF236
  Species: H. sapiens (human)
  Insert size (bp): 5639
  Entrez Gene: ZNF236 (a.k.a. ZNF236A, ZNF236B)
  Promoter: EF1a
  Cloning method: Unknown
  Sequencing primers: 5′ GGGTGGAGACTGAAGTTAGGCCAG; 3′ CACATAGCGTAAAAGGAGCAACATAG
Terms and licenses: Academic/Nonprofit Terms; Industry Terms: Not Available to Industry
Depositor comments: XM_011526165,NM_007345,ENST00000253159 . The transcription factor ORF portion of this plasmid was synthesized by Genewiz. Please test multiple small colonies in case of plasmid recombination. To make this collection available in a timely manner, a portion of this collection was not fully sequenced by Addgene. If an Addgene verified full plasmid sequence is not available, please contact us prior to placing an order to request the full sequence.
How to cite: TFORF1784 was a gift from Feng Zhang (Addgene plasmid # 144373 ; http://n2t.net/addgene:144373 ; RRID:Addgene_144373)
