>Addgene plasmid #144373 | TFORF1784 | depositor partial sequence | sequence record 285234 | Insert
ACCGCCACCATGGGCCTTTGTGGGCTGCTGGAGAGATGTTGGCTGCACCATGACCCAGATGGAGTTTTAA
CATTGAATGCGGAGAACACTAATTATGCCTATCAAGTTCCAAACTTCCATAAATGTGAAATCTGTCTACT
ATCTTTTCCAAAAGAATCCCAGTTTCAACGCCACATGAGGGATCACGAGCGAAATGACAAGCCACATCGA
TGTGACCAGTGCCCCCAAACATTTAATGTTGAATTCAACCTGACACTTCATAAATGCACCCACAGCGGGG
AAGATCCTACCTGCCCTGTGTGTAACAAGAAATTCTCCAGAGTGGCTAGTCTCAAAGCGCATATTATGCT
ACATGAAAAGGAAGAGAATCTCATCTGTTCTGAGTGTGGGGATGAGTTTACTCTGCAGAGTCAGCTGGCC
GTGCACATGGAGGAGCACCGCCAGGAGCTGGCTGGAACCCGGCAGCATGCCTGCAAGGCCTGCAAGAAAG
AGTTCGAGACCTCCTCGGAGCTGAAGGAACACATGAAGACTCATTACAAAATTAGGGTATCAAGTACAAG
GTCTTATAACCGGAATATCGACAGAAGTGGATTCACGTATTCGTGTCCGCACTGTGGAAAGACGTTTCAA
AAGCCAAGCCAGTTAACGCGACACATTAGGATACACACAGGTGAAAGGCCGTTCAAATGTAGTGAATGTG
GAAAGGCTTTTAACCAGAAGGGGGCACTGCAGACCCACATGATCAAGCACACAGGTGAAAAACCCCATGC
CTGTGCCTTCTGTCCTGCCGCCTTCTCTCAGAAAGGGAATCTTCAGTCGCACGTGCAGCGAGTCCACTCA
GAGGTCAAGAATGGTCCTACCTATAACTGTACAGAATGTAGTTGTGTATTTAAAAGTTTAGGCAGCTTAA
ACACGCATATCAGCAAGATGCATATGGGTGGGCCACAGAATTCAACAAGTTCTACAGAGACTGCTCATGT
TTTAACGGCCACACTTTTTCAGACGTTACCTCTTCAACAGACGGAAGCCCAAGCCACGTCGGCCTCAAGC
CAGCCGAGCTCCCAGGCGGTGAGCGACGTCATCCAGCAGCTCCTGGAGCTCTCAGAGCCGGCGCCGGTGG
AGTCGGGGCAGTCCCCGCAGCCTGGGCAGCAGCTGAGCATCACAGTGGGCATCAACCAGGACATTTTACA
GCAAGCCTTAGAAAACAGTGGGCTGTCTTCAATTCCAGCTGCAGCACATCCTAATGACTCCTGCCATGCC
AAGACCTCTGCACCACACGCTCAAAACCCAGATGTTTCCAGCGTTTCAAATGAGCAGACGGACCCCACAG
ACGCAGAGCAAGAAAAAGAACAGGAAAGCCCGGAGAAACTGGATAAAAAAGAAAAAAAAATGATAAAGAA
GAAGTCACCGTTTCTACCTGGCTCCATCCGCGAGGAGAACGGCGTGCGCTGGCATGTGTGTCCCTACTGC
GCCAAGGAGTTCCGCAAGCCCAGCGACCTGGTCCGCCACATCCGCATCCACACCCACGAGAAGCCCTTCA
AGTGCCCGCAGTGCTTCCGCGCCTTCGCCGTGAAGAGCACGCTGACAGCGCACATCAAGACGCACACCGG
CATCAAGGCGTTCAAGTGCCAGTACTGCATGAAGAGCTTCTCCACCTCTGGCAGCCTCAAGGTGCACATT
CGCCTGCACACAGGAGTTAGACCTTTTGCTTGTCCTCACTGTGACAAAAAATTTCGAACCTCAGGCCATA
GGAAGACTCACATTGCTTCCCACTTTAAACATACGGAATTAAGGAAAATGAGGCACCAGCGTAAACCTGC
AAAGGTCCGTGTTGGCAAGACGAATATTCCAGTCCCTGATATTCCTTTGCAGGAACCAATCCTCATAACT
GACTTAGGTCTCATCCAGCCCATTCCAAAAAACCAGTTTTTCCAAAGCTATTTCAATAATAATTTTGTCA
ATGAAGCAGATAGACCATACAAGTGTTTTTACTGTCATCGTGCATATAAAAAATCTTGCCACCTTAAACA
ACACATCAGATCCCATACAGGTGAAAAACCTTTTAAATGTTCTCAGTGTGGAAGAGGCTTTGTTTCTGCA
GGCGTGCTCAAAGCACACATCAGAACACACACAGGACTGAAATCTTTCAAGTGTCTGATATGTAATGGGG
CTTTCACTACTGGTGGCAGCTTACGGCGACACATGGGTATCCACAACGACCTTCGTCCCTATATGTGTCC
CTATTGCCAAAAAACATTTAAGACTTCACTAAATTGCAAAAAGCACATGAAAACCCACAGATATGAGCTT
GCCCAGCAGCTCCAACAGCATCAGCAGGCAGCCTCGATAGATGACAGCACTGTAGACCAGCAGAGCATGC
AGGCCTCCACTCAAATGCAGGTGGAGATCGAGAGCGACGAGCTGCCGCAGACGGCAGAGGTGGTCGCAGC
GAACCCCGAGGCCATGCTGGACCTGGAGCCTCAGCATGTGGTGGGCACGGAGGAAGCAGGGCTGGGCCAG
CAGTTGGCAGATCAGCCCCTGGAAGCAGATGAAGATGGGTTTGTGGCTCCACAGGACCCTCTGCGAGGGC
ACGTAGACCAGTTTGAAGAGCAGAGCCCTGCGCAACAGTCCTTCGAACCAGCAGGGCTACCCCAAGGTTT
TACAGTGACTGATACGTACCATCAGCAGCCTCAGTTTCCACCTGTCCAACAGCTACAGGATTCCAGCACA
CTTGAGTCTCAGGCCCTCTCCACAAGCTTCCACCAGCAGAGCTTGCTGCAGGCTCCCAGCTCTGATGGGA
TGAATGTAACAACTCGCTTGATTCAGGAGTCATCCCAAGAGGAACTGGACCTGCAGGCACAAGGTTCCCA
GTTTCTGGAGGACAACGAGGACCAGAGCAGGCGCTCTTACAGGTGTGACTATTGCAACAAAGGCTTTAAG
AAGTCCAGCCACCTGAAGCAGCATGTGCGGTCGCACACCGGGGAAAAGCCCTACAAGTGCAAGCTCTGTG
GACGCGGCTTTGTTTCCTCTGGGGTCCTCAAGTCCCACGAGAAGACACACACAGGAGTGAAGGCGTTCAG
CTGCAGTGTGTGCAATGCTTCCTTCACCACCAATGGCAGCCTCACCCGGCACATGGCCACACATATGAGC
ATGAAGCCTTATAAGTGTCCGTTTTGTGAGGAGGGTTTCCGAACTACAGTGCATTGTAAAAAGCACATGA
AGAGACACCAAACAGTCCCCTCTGCTGTGTCAGCCACTGGAGAGACAGAAGGAGGAGACATTTGTATGGA
GGAAGAGGAAGAACATTCTGACAGAAATGCATCACGGAAGTCTCGTCCTGAGGTCATCACTTTCACGGAG
GAGGAGACAGCCCAGTTAGCCAAGATCCGGCCGCAGGAGAGCGCCACGGTGTCAGAGAAGGTCCTGGTGC
AGTCCGCGGCAGAAAAGGACCGCATCAGTGAGCTGAGGGACAAGCAGGCGGAGCTGCAGGACGAGCCCAA
GCACGCCAACTGCTGCACATACTGCCCCAAGAGCTTCAAGAAACCTAGCGACCTGGTGAGGCATGTTCGA
ATCCATACTGGAGAAAAGCCATACAAATGTGATGAATGTGGAAAGAGTTTTACTGTGAAATCCACTCTCG
ATTGTCATGTGAAGACTCACACAGGTCAGAAGCTCTTCAGCTGTCACGTCTGCAGCAACGCCTTCTCCAC
GAAGGGAAGTCTGAAGGTCCACATGCGCCTGCACACGGGAGCCAAGCCCTTCAAATGCCCGCATTGCGAG
CTGCGTTTCCGTACCTCGGGTAGAAGAAAGACACACATGCAGTTTCATTATAAACCAGACCCAAAGAAGG
CCAGAAAGCCTATGACTCGAAGCTCATCGGAAGGACTGCAGCCTGTAAACCTCCTCAACTCCTCCTCTAC
TGACCCAAACGTGTTTATCATGAACAACTCTGTTCTAACAGGACAGTTTGATCAGAATCTGCTGCAACCA
GGACTGGTGGGCCAAGCTATTCTCCCTGCCTCTGTGTCAGCTGGGGGTGACCTGACCGTGTCTCTGACAG
ATGGGAGCCTGGCTACCCTAGAAGGCATCCAGTTACAGTTGGCTGCTAACTTGGTTGGACCAAATGTACA
GATTTCTGGAATCGATGCTGCCAGCATTAATAACATTACGTTGCAGATTGATCCAAGCATTCTGCAGCAG
ACGCTACAGCAGGGCAACCTATTGGCTCAGCAGCTCACGGGGGAGCCTGGCCTGGCCCCACAGAACAGCT
CTCTCCAGACATCGGACAGCACGGTCCCTGCCAGTGTTGTCATCCAGCCCATCTCAGGCCTGTCCTTACA
GCCCACAGTGACCTCTGCGAACCTGACCATAGGCCCGCTGTCTGAGCAGGATTCAGTGCTGACCACTAAC
AGCAGTGGGACCCAAGACCTCACTCAAGTGATGACTTCGCAAGGTCTAGTGTCCCCCTCCGGCGGTCCCC
ACGAGATCACCCTGACCATTAACAACTCCAGCCTGAGCCAGGTCCTGGCACAGGCCGCTGGGCCCACTGC
CACGTCTTCCTCGGGGTCTCCACAGGAAATTACCCTGACTATCTCCGAACTTAACACTACAAGCGGAAGC
CTTCCTTCAACAACACCGATGTCTCCATCGGCCATCTCGACTCAGAACCTGGTCATGTCCTCGTCGGGCG
TGGGAGGTGACGCTAGTGTCACGCTGACGCTGGCCGATACTCAGGGTATGCTATCTGGAGGCCTGGACAC
TGTCACACTCAACATCACCTCTCAGGGTCAGCAGTTCCCAGCGCTCCTCACGGATCCCTCTCTCTCGGGC
CAGGGTGGAGCAGGCTCGCCGCAAGTCATACTAGTGAGCCACACGCCACAGTCAGCGTCTGCTGCTTGTG
AAGAAATAGCCTACCAGGTAGCTGGCGTCTCTGGGAACCTGGCCCCGGGCAACCAGCCAGAGAAGGAGGG
CCGGGCGCACCAGTGCCTGGAGTGTGACCGCGCCTTCTCATCGGCGGCGGTGCTCATGCACCACAGCAAG
GAGGTGCATGGCCGGGAGCGCATCCACGGCTGCCCCGTGTGCAGGAAGGCCTTCAAGCGCGCCACGCACC
TCAAGGAGCACATGCAGACACACCAGGCCGGCCCCTCTTTGAGCTCCCAGAAGCCAAGAGTGTTTAAATG
TGACACTTGTGAGAAGGCATTTGCCAAACCAAGCCAGCTGGAGCGCCACAGCCGCATACATACAGGGGAG
CGGCCGTTCCATTGCACGCTTTGTGAGAAAGCCTTCAACCAGAAGAGTGCGCTGCAGGTGCACATGAAGA
AGCACACGGGGGAGCGGCCCTACAAGTGTGCCTACTGCGTCATGGGCTTCACGCAGAAGAGCAACATGAA
GCTGCACATGAAGCGGGCGCACAGCTATGCTGGAGCTCTGCAGGAGTCTGCAGGTCACCCGGAGCAGGAC
GGGGAGGAGCTGAGCCGGACCCTCCACCTGGAGGAGGTGGTGCAGGAGGCCGCCGGCGAGTGGCAGGCCC
TCACCCACGTCTTCTAGTAATGAACTAGTCCGTAACTTGAAAGTATTTCGATTTCTTGGCTTTATATATC
TTGTGGAAAGGACGACATGTGGCCATGAGGATTTGCGAT
