>Addgene plasmid #144373 | TFORF1784 | depositor partial sequence | sequence record 285235 | Barcode
CATGTGGCCATGAGGATTTGCGAT
